Addgene plasmid #245256: pWJ 1781 URA c-Src KD
Purpose: Expression of the kinase domain of c-Src in yeast
Depositing lab: Neel Shah. Depositing organization: Columbia University. Publication: Deep mutational scanning of the multi-domain phosphatase SHP2 reveals mechanisms of regulation and pathogenicity. Jiang Z, van Vlimmeren AE, Karandur D, Semmelman A, Shah NH. Nat Commun. 2025 Jul 1;16(1):5464. doi: 10.1038/s41467-025-60641-4. PubMed 40595497.
Backbone
  Vector backbone: pWJ 1781
  Vector type: Yeast Expression
Growth in bacteria
  Bacterial resistance: Ampicillin, 100 μg/mL
  Growth temperature: 37°C
  Growth strain: DH5alpha
  Copy number: High Copy
Gene/Insert
  Gene/Insert name: Kinase domain of c-Src
  Species: H. sapiens (human)
  Mutation: wild-type
  Cloning method: Gibson Cloning
Terms and licenses: Academic/Nonprofit Terms; Industry Terms: Not Available to Industry
How to cite: pWJ 1781 URA c-Src KD was a gift from Neel Shah (Addgene plasmid # 245256 ; http://n2t.net/addgene:245256 ; RRID:Addgene_245256)
