[The description below was written by a language model from this plasmid's Addgene catalogue record and pLannotate feature annotations shown in this document.]
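Description:
pWJ 1781 URA c-Src KD is a 6.9 kb yeast expression shuttle plasmid built on the pWJ 1781 backbone, which from its annotated features looks like a pBluescript/pRS-type centromeric vector. In E. coli it is maintained through a high-copy ColE1/pUC origin and selected with ampicillin via the β-lactamase gene. In Saccharomyces cerevisiae it replicates and segregates through a CEN6/ARS element, which normally holds a plasmid at low, stable copy number. Yeast selection relies on URA3 under its own promoter, which complements uracil auxotrophy and can be counterselected with 5-FOA. Backbone remnants include an f1 origin, flanking T7 and T3 promoters, lac promoter/operator and lacZα fragments, and short pieces of bom, rop, lacI and a tetracycline resistance gene, none of which appear to be functional parts of the design.

The payload is the wild-type kinase domain of human c-Src, introduced by Gibson cloning. It sits downstream of the galactose-inducible, Gal4-regulated GAL1 promoter, so kinase expression can be switched on by carbon source. The annotated SRC fragment runs to the end of the linearised record. The sequence then continues across the circular junction into a short ADH1 coding remnant and the ADH1 terminator, which presumably ends the transcript. A very short match to a composite TEV/His-type tag lies between the promoter and the kinase sequence, hinting at a small N-terminal tag, though the catalogue fields do not describe one.

The stated purpose is expression of the c-Src kinase domain in yeast. The associated publication concerns deep mutational scanning of the phosphatase SHP2, but the record does not spell out the plasmid's role in that work.
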