Features (pLannotate 1.2.2; 25 found; start..end, strand, type, name):
      1..135     +  CDS            ADH1 (fragment): ADH1_YEAST - Also known as ADC1. Experimental evidence at protein level: Swiss-Prot protein existence level 1. This isozyme preferentially catalyzes the conversion of primary unbranched alcohols to their corresponding aldehydes. Also shows activity toward secondary alcohols. From Saccharomyces cerevisiae (strain ATCC 204508 / S288c) (Baker's yeast).
    139..326     +  terminator     ADH1 terminator: S. cerevisiae ADH1; transcription terminator for the S. cerevisiae alcohol dehydrogenase 1 (ADH1) gene
    326..421     +  CDS            TcR (fragment): tetracycline efflux protein; tet; confers resistance to tetracycline
    450..468     -  promoter       T7 promoter: promoter for bacteriophage T7 RNA polymerase
    476..631     +  CDS            lacZα (fragment): LacZα fragment of β-galactosidase; lacZ fragment
    635..1063    +  rep_origin     f1 ori (sequence partly withheld): f1 bacteriophage origin of replication; arrow indicates direction of (+) strand synthesis
   1091..1143    -  misc_feature   bom (fragment): basis of mobility region from pBR322
   1150..1365    +  promoter       URA3 promoter: S. cerevisiae URA3
   1366..2169    +  CDS            URA3: orotidine-5'-phosphate decarboxylase, required for uracil biosynthesis; S. cerevisiae URA3; yeast auxotrophic marker, counterselectable with 5-fluoroorotic acid (5-FOA)
   2248..2299    +  misc_feature   bom (fragment): basis of mobility region from pBR322
   2300..2349    -  misc_feature   bom (fragment): basis of mobility region from pBR322
   2451..2486    -  CDS            rop (fragment): Rop protein, which maintains plasmids at low copy number; rop
   2555..3058    -  misc_feature   CEN/ARS: S. cerevisiae CEN6 centromere fused to an autonomously replicating sequence
   3095..3199    +  promoter       AmpR promoter: bla
   3200..4060    +  CDS            AmpR: β-lactamase; bla; confers resistance to ampicillin, carbenicillin, and related antibiotics
   4231..4819    +  rep_origin     ori: high-copy-number ColE1/pMB1/pBR322/pUC origin of replication
   5002..5094    +  CDS            lacI (fragment): lac repressor; lacI; The lac repressor binds to the lac operator to inhibit transcription in E. coli. This inhibition can be relieved by adding lactose or isopropyl-β-D-thiogalactopyranoside (IPTG).
   5107..5128    +  protein_bind   CAP binding site: CAP binding activates transcription in the presence of cAMP. E. coli catabolite activator protein
   5143..5173    +  promoter       lac promoter: promoter for the E. coli lac operon
   5181..5197    +  protein_bind   lac operator: The lac repressor binds to the lac operator to inhibit transcription in E. coli. This inhibition can be relieved by adding lactose or isopropyl-β-D-thiogalactopyranoside (IPTG). lac repressor encoded by lacI
   5242..5260    +  promoter       T3 promoter: promoter for bacteriophage T3 RNA polymerase
   5273..5295    +  misc_feature   MCS (fragment): pBluescript multiple cloning site
   5560..6001    +  promoter       GAL1 promoter: S. cerevisiae GAL1; inducible promoter, regulated by Gal4
   6041..6057    +  CDS            capTEV™ (fragment): composite tag for in vivo biotinylation, TEV protease cleavage, and 6xHis tagging
   6095..6913    +  CDS            SRC (fragment): SRC_HUMAN - Also known as SRC1. Experimental evidence at protein level: Swiss-Prot protein existence level 1. Non-receptor protein tyrosine kinase which is activated following engagement of many different classes of cellular receptors including immune response receptors, integrins and other adhesion receptors, receptor protein tyrosine kinases, G protein-coupled receptors as well as cytokine receptors. Participates in signaling pathways that control a diverse spectrum of biological activities including gene transcription, immune response, cell adhesion, cell cycle progression, apoptosis, migra
>Addgene plasmid #245256 | pWJ 1781 URA c-Src KD | addgene full sequence | sequence record 487428 | Addgene NGS Result
CAAGCTTTGGACTTCTTCGCCAGAGGTTTGGTCAAGTCTCCAATCAAGGTTGTCGGCTTGTCTACCTTGC
CAGAAATTTACGAAAAGATGGAAAAGGGTCAAATCGTTGGTAGATACGTTGTTGACACTTCTAAATAAGC
GAATTTCTTATGATTTATGATTTTTATTATTAAATAAGTTATAAAAAAAATAAGTGTATACAAATTTTAA
AGTGACTCTTAGGTTTTAAAACGAAAATTCTTATTCTTGAGTAACTCTTTCCTGTAGGTCAGGTTGCTTT
CTCAGGTATAGCATGAGGTCGCTCTTATTGACCACACCTCTACCGGCATGCACCATTCCTTGCGGCGGCG
GTGCTCAACGGCCTCAACCTACTACTGGGCTGCTTCCTAATGCAGGAGTCGCATAAGGGAGAGCGTCGAC
CTCGAGGGGGGGCCCGGTACCCAATTCGCCCTATAGTGAGTCGTATTACGCGCGCTCACTGGCCGTCGTT
TTACAACGTCGTGACTGGGAAAACCCTGGCGTTACCCAACTTAATCGCCTTGCAGCACATCCCCCTTTCG
CCAGCTGGCGTAATAGCGAAGAGGCCCGCACCGATCGCCCTTCCCAACAGTTGCGCAGCCTGAATGGCGA
ATGG
[124 nt withheld, positions 635-758]
C
[91 nt withheld, positions 760-850]
A
[49 nt withheld, positions 852-900]
CCTTTGACGTTGGAGTCCACGTTCTTT
[37 nt withheld, positions 928-964]
ACCCTATCTCGGTCTATTCTTTTGATTTATAAGGGATTTTGCCGATTTCGGCCTATTGGTTAAAAAATGA
GCTGATTTAACAAAAATTTAACGCGAATTTTAACAAAATATTAACGCTTACAATTTCCTGATGCGGTATT
TTCTCCTTACGCATCTGTGCGGTATTTCACACCGCATATCGACGGTTCAATTCATCATTTTTTTTTTATT
CTTTTTTTTGATTTCGGTTTCCTTGAAATTTTTTTGATTCGGTAATCTCCGAACAGAAGGAAGAACGAAG
GAAGGAGCACAGACTTAGATTGGTATATATACGCATATGTAGTGTTGAAGAAACATGAAATTGCCCAGTA
TTCTTAACCCAACTGCACAGAACAAAAACCTGCAGGAAACGAAGATAAATCATGTCGAAAGCTACATATA
AGGAACGTGCTGCTACTCATCCTAGTCCTGTTGCTGCCAAGCTATTTAATATCATGCACGAAAAGCAAAC
AAACTTGTGTGCTTCATTGGATGTTCGTACCACCAAGGAATTACTGGAGTTAGTTGAAGCATTAGGTCCC
AAAATTTGTTTACTAAAAACACATGTGGATATCTTGACTGATTTTTCCATGGAGGGCACAGTTAAGCCGC
TAAAGGCATTATCCGCCAAGTACAATTTTTTACTCTTCGAAGACAGAAAATTTGCTGACATTGGTAATAC
AGTCAAATTGCAGTACTCTGCGGGTGTATACAGAATAGCAGAATGGGCAGACATTACGAATGCACACGGT
GTGGTGGGCCCAGGTATTGTTAGCGGTTTGAAGCAGGCGGCAGAAGAAGTAACAAAGGAACCTAGAGGCC
TTTTGATGTTAGCAGAATTGTCATGCAAGGGCTCCCTATCTACTGGAGAATATACTAAGGGTACTGTTGA
CATTGCGAAGAGCGACAAAGATTTTGTTATCGGCTTTATTGCTCAAAGAGACATGGGTGGAAGAGATGAA
GGTTACGATTGGTTGATTATGACACCCGGTGTGGGTTTAGATGACAAGGGAGACGCATTGGGTCAACAGT
ATAGAACCGTGGATGATGTGGTCTCTACAGGATCTGACATTATTATTGTTGGAAGAGGACTATTTGCAAA
GGGAAGGGATGCTAAGGTAGAGGGTGAACGTTACAGAAAAGCAGGCTGGGAAGCATATTTGAGAAGATGC
GGCCAGCAAAACTAAAAAACTGTATTATAAGTAAATGCATGTATACTAAACTCACAAATTAGAGCTTCAA
TTTAATTATATCAGTTATTACCCTATGCGGTGTGAAATACCGCACAGATGCGTAAGGAGAAAATACCGCA
TCAGGTATGGTGCACTCTCAGTACAATCTGCTCTGATGCCGCATAGTTAAGCCAGCCCCGACACCCGCCA
ACACCCGCTGACGCGCCCTGACGGGCTTGTCTGCTCCCGGCATCCGCTTACAGACAAGCTGTGACCGTCT
CCGGGAGCTGCATGTGTCAGAGGTTTTCACCGTCATCACCGAAACGCGCGAGACGAAAGGGCCTCGTGAT
ACGCCTATTTTTATAGGTTAATGTCATGATAATAATGGTTTCTTAGGACGGATCGCTTGCCTGTAACTTA
CACGCGCCTCGTATCTTTTAATGATGGAATAATTTGGGAATTTACTCTGTGTTTATTTATTTTTATGTTT
TGTATTTGGATTTTAGAAAGTAAATAAAGAAGGTAGAAGAGTTACGGAATGAAGAAAAAAAAATAAACAA
AGGTTTAAAAAATTTCAACAAAAAGCGTACTTTACATATATATTTATTAGACAAGAAAAGCAGATTAAAT
AGATATACATTCGATTAACGATAAGTAAAATGTAAAATCACAGGATTTTCGTGTGTGGTCTTCTACACAG
ACAAGATGAAACAATTCGGCATTAATACCTGAGAGCAGGAAGAGCAAGATAAAAGGTAGTATTTGTTGGC
GATCCCCCTAGAGTCTTTTACATCTTCGGAAAACAAAAACTATTTTTTCTTTAATTTCTTTTTTTACTTT
CTATTTTTAATTTATATATTTATATTAAAAAATTTAAATTATAATTATTTTTATAGCACGTGATGAAAAG
GACCCAGGTGGCACTTTTCGGGGAAATGTGCGCGGAACCCCTATTTGTTTATTTTTCTAAATACATTCAA
ATATGTATCCGCTCATGAGACAATAACCCTGATAAATGCTTCAATAATATTGAAAAAGGAAGAGTATGAG
TATTCAACATTTCCGTGTCGCCCTTATTCCCTTTTTTGCGGCATTTTGCCTTCCTGTTTTTGCTCACCCA
GAAACGCTGGTGAAAGTAAAAGATGCTGAAGATCAGTTGGGTGCACGAGTGGGTTACATCGAACTGGATC
TCAACAGCGGTAAGATCCTTGAGAGTTTTCGCCCCGAAGAACGTTTTCCAATGATGAGCACTTTTAAAGT
TCTGCTATGTGGCGCGGTATTATCCCGTATTGACGCCGGGCAAGAGCAACTCGGTCGCCGCATACACTAT
TCTCAGAATGACTTGGTTGAGTACTCACCAGTCACAGAAAAGCATCTTACGGATGGCATGACAGTAAGAG
AATTATGCAGTGCTGCCATAACCATGAGTGATAACACTGCGGCCAACTTACTTCTGACAACGATCGGAGG
ACCGAAGGAGCTAACCGCTTTTTTGCACAACATGGGGGATCATGTAACTCGCCTTGATCGTTGGGAACCG
GAGCTGAATGAAGCCATACCAAACGACGAGCGTGACACCACGATGCCTGTAGCAATGGCAACAACGTTGC
GCAAACTATTAACTGGCGAACTACTTACTCTAGCTTCCCGGCAACAATTAATAGACTGGATGGAGGCGGA
TAAAGTTGCAGGACCACTTCTGCGCTCGGCCCTTCCGGCTGGCTGGTTTATTGCTGATAAATCTGGAGCC
GGTGAGCGTGGGTCTCGCGGTATCATTGCAGCACTGGGGCCAGATGGTAAGCCCTCCCGTATCGTAGTTA
TCTACACGACGGGGAGTCAGGCAACTATGGATGAACGAAATAGACAGATCGCTGAGATAGGTGCCTCACT
GATTAAGCATTGGTAACTGTCAGACCAAGTTTACTCATATATACTTTAGATTGATTTAAAACTTCATTTT
TAATTTAAAAGGATCTAGGTGAAGATCCTTTTTGATAATCTCATGACCAAAATCCCTTAACGTGAGTTTT
CGTTCCACTGAGCGTCAGACCCCGTAGAAAAGATCAAAGGATCTTCTTGAGATCCTTTTTTTCTGCGCGT
AATCTGCTGCTTGCAAACAAAAAAACCACCGCTACCAGCGGTGGTTTGTTTGCCGGATCAAGAGCTACCA
ACTCTTTTTCCGAAGGTAACTGGCTTCAGCAGAGCGCAGATACCAAATACTGTTCTTCTAGTGTAGCCGT
AGTTAGGCCACCACTTCAAGAACTCTGTAGCACCGCCTACATACCTCGCTCTGCTAATCCTGTTACCAGT
GGCTGCTGCCAGTGGCGATAAGTCGTGTCTTACCGGGTTGGACTCAAGACGATAGTTACCGGATAAGGCG
CAGCGGTCGGGCTGAACGGGGGGTTCGTGCACACAGCCCAGCTTGGAGCGAACGACCTACACCGAACTGA
GATACCTACAGCGTGAGCTATGAGAAAGCGCCACGCTTCCCGAAGGGAGAAAGGCGGACAGGTATCCGGT
AAGCGGCAGGGTCGGAACAGGAGAGCGCACGAGGGAGCTTCCAGGGGGAAACGCCTGGTATCTTTATAGT
CCTGTCGGGTTTCGCCACCTCTGACTTGAGCGTCGATTTTTGTGATGCTCGTCAGGGGGGCGGAGCCTAT
GGAAAAACGCCAGCAACGCGGCCTTTTTACGGTTCCTGGCCTTTTGCTGGCCTTTTGCTCACATGTTCTT
TCCTGCGTTATCCCCTGATTCTGTGGATAACCGTATTACCGCCTTTGAGTGAGCTGATACCGCTCGCCGC
AGCCGAACGACCGAGCGCAGCGAGTCAGTGAGCGAGGAAGCGGAAGAGCGCCCAATACGCAAACCGCCTC
TCCCCGCGCGTTGGCCGATTCATTAATGCAGCTGGCACGACAGGTTTCCCGACTGGAAAGCGGGCAGTGA
GCGCAACGCAATTAATGTGAGTTAGCTCACTCATTAGGCACCCCAGGCTTTACACTTTATGCTTCCGGCT
CGTATGTTGTGTGGAATTGTGAGCGGATAACAATTTCACACAGGAAACAGCTATGACCATGATTACGCCA
AGCGCGCAATTAACCCTCACTAAAGGGAACAAAAGCTGGAGCTCCACCGCGGTGGCGGCCGGCCGCTCTC
GCGACACGAGGCCCTTTCGTCTTCAAGAATTCCTTGAATTTTCAAAAATTCTTACTTTTTTTTTGGATGG
ACGCAAAGAAGTTTAATAATCATATTACATGGCATTACCACCATATACATATCCATATACATATCCATAT
CTAATCTTACTTATATGTTGTGGAAATGTAAAGAGCCCCATTATCTTAGCCTAAAAAAACCTTCTCTTTG
GAACTTTCAGTAATACGCTTAACTGCTCATTGCTATATTGAAGTACGGATTAGAAGCCGCCGAGCGGGTG
ACAGCCCTCCGAAGGAAGACTCTCCTCCGTGCGTCCTCGTCTTCACCGGTCGCGTTCCTGAAACGCAGAT
GTGCCTCGCGCCGCACTGCTCCGAACAATAAAGATTCTACAATACTAGCTTTTATGGTTATGAAGAGGAA
AAATTGGCAGTAACCTGGCCCCACAAACCTTCAAATGAACGAATCAAATTAACAACCATAGGATGATAAT
GCGATTAGTTTTTTAGCCTTATTTCTGGGGTAATTAATCAGCGAAGCGATGATTTTTGATCTATTAACAG
ATATATAAATGCAAAAACTGCATAACCACTTTAACTAATACTTTCAACATTTTCGGTTTGTATTACTTCT
TATTCAAATGTAATAAAAGTATCAACAAAAAATTGTTAATATACCTCTATACTTTAACGTCAAGGAGAAA
AAAACCCCGGATCCGGAATTCCAGATGGGCAGCAGCCATCATCATCATCATCACGATTACGATATCCCAA
CGACCGAAAACCTTTACTTCCAGGGCCATATGAAGGATGCCTGGGAGATCCCTCGGGAGTCGCTGCGGCT
GGAGGTCAAGCTGGGCCAGGGCTGCTTTGGCGAGGTGTGGATGGGGACCTGGAACGGTACCACCAGGGTG
GCCATCAAAACCCTGAAGCCTGGCACGATGTCTCCAGAGGCCTTCCTGCAGGAGGCCCAGGTCATGAAGA
AGCTGAGGCATGAGAAGCTGGTGCAGTTGTATGCTGTGGTTTCAGAGGAGCCCATTTACATCGTCACGGA
GTACATGAGCAAGGGGAGTTTGCTGGACTTTCTCAAGGGGGAGACAGGCAAGTACCTGCGGCTGCCTCAG
CTGGTGGACATGGCTGCTCAGATCGCCTCAGGCATGGCGTACGTGGAGCGGATGAACTACGTCCACCGGG
ACCTTCGTGCAGCCAACATCCTGGTGGGAGAGAACCTGGTGTGCAAAGTGGCCGACTTTGGGCTGGCTCG
GCTCATTGAAGACAATGAGTACACGGCGCGGCAAGGTGCCAAATTCCCCATCAAGTGGACGGCTCCAGAA
GCTGCCCTCTATGGCCGCTTCACCATCAAGTCGGACGTGTGGTCCTTCGGGATCCTGCTGACTGAGCTCA
CCACAAAGGGACGGGTGCCCTACCCTGGGATGGTGAACCGCGAGGTGCTGGACCAGGTGGAGCGGGGCTA
CCGGATGCCCTGCCCGCCGGAGTGTCCCGAGTCCCTGCACGACCTCATGTGCCAGTGCTGGCGGAAGGAG
CCTGAGGAGCGGCCCACCTTCGAGTACCTGCAGGCCTTCCTGGAGGACTACTTCACGTCCACCGAGCCCT
AG
